Addgene plasmid #242487: pYO843
Purpose: Expression of ScAtg38 Δ(210 to 226)-2xEGFP under its own promoter
Depositing lab: Roger Williams. Depositing organization: MRC Laboratory of Molecular Biology. Publication: Characterization of Atg38 and NRBF2, a fifth subunit of the autophagic Vps34/PIK3C3 complex. Ohashi Y, Soler N, Garcia Ortegon M, Zhang L, Kirsten ML, Perisic O, Masson GR, Burke JE, Jakobi AJ, Apostolakis AA, Johnson CM, Ohashi M, Ktistakis NT, Sachse C, Williams RL. Autophagy. 2016 Nov;12(11):2129-2144. doi: 10.1080/15548627.2016.1226736. Epub 2016 Sep 14. PubMed 27630019.
Backbone
  Vector backbone: pRS416
  Vector type: Yeast Expression
  Selectable markers: URA3
Growth in bacteria
  Bacterial resistance: Ampicillin, 100 μg/mL
  Growth temperature: 37°C
  Growth strain: DH5alpha
  Copy number: High Copy
Gene/Insert
  Gene/Insert name: ATG38
  Species: S. cerevisiae (budding yeast)
  Mutation: deletion of aa 210 to 226
  Entrez Gene: YLR211C
  Tag / fusion protein: 2xEGFP (C terminal on insert)
  Cloning method: Restriction Enzyme; 5′ cloning site unknown (unknown if destroyed)
Terms and licenses: Academic/Nonprofit Terms; Industry Terms: Not Available to Industry
How to cite: pYO843 was a gift from Roger Williams (Addgene plasmid # 242487 ; http://n2t.net/addgene:242487 ; RRID:Addgene_242487)
