[The description below was written by a language model from this plasmid's Addgene catalogue record and pLannotate feature annotations shown in this document.]
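Description:
pYO843 is a yeast expression plasmid built on pRS416, a centromeric E. coli–S. cerevisiae shuttle vector. In yeast it is maintained through a CEN6/ARS element, which keeps it at low, stable copy number, and it is selected by the URA3 auxotrophic marker, which can also be counterselected with 5-FOA. In bacteria it replicates from a high-copy ColE1/pUC-type origin and confers ampicillin resistance through β-lactamase. The backbone retains the usual pBluescript-derived elements: an f1 origin, T7 and T3 promoters flanking the cloning region, and remnants of the lacZα/lac promoter cassette, which the insert interrupts.

The payload is S. cerevisiae ATG38 (YLR211C) lacking residues 210 to 226, fused at its C terminus to two tandem copies of EGFP and followed by the ADH1 transcription terminator. Expression is driven by the native ATG38 promoter. In the annotated sequence, the genomic segment upstream of the ATG38 coding region includes a fragment of the neighbouring TUB4 gene, which was evidently carried along with the promoter region and is not an intended expressed product. The cloning sites used are not fully recorded.

Atg38 is a subunit of the autophagy-specific Vps34 PI3-kinase complex I, where it helps hold the Vps15–Vps34 and Atg14–Vps30 subcomplexes together. The native promoter and centromeric backbone should give near-endogenous levels, and the double EGFP tag increases signal. This makes the construct suited to live-cell imaging of how the C-terminal truncation affects Atg38 localisation and function in yeast, probably alongside wild-type or other mutant versions.
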