Features (pLannotate 1.2.2; 23 found; start..end, strand, type, name):
    137..186     +  misc_feature   bom (fragment): basis of mobility region from pBR322
    194..409     +  promoter       URA3 promoter: S. cerevisiae URA3
    410..1213    +  CDS            URA3: orotidine-5'-phosphate decarboxylase, required for uracil biosynthesis; S. cerevisiae URA3; yeast auxotrophic marker, counterselectable with 5-fluoroorotic acid (5-FOA)
   1292..1343    +  misc_feature   bom (fragment): basis of mobility region from pBR322
   1371..1799    -  rep_origin     f1 ori (sequence partly withheld): f1 bacteriophage origin of replication; arrow indicates direction of (+) strand synthesis
   1803..1958    -  CDS            lacZα (fragment): LacZα fragment of β-galactosidase; lacZ fragment
   1966..1984    +  promoter       T7 promoter: promoter for bacteriophage T7 RNA polymerase
   1996..2664    +  CDS            TUB4 (fragment): TBG_YEAST - Experimental evidence at protein level: Swiss-Prot protein existence level 1. Tubulin is the major constituent of microtubules. The gamma chain is found at microtubule organizing centers (MTOC) such as the spindle poles or the centrosome, suggesting that it is involved in the minus-end nucleation of microtubule assembly. TUB4 is an important spindle pole body component that organizes both cytoplasmic and nuclear microtubule arrays. From Saccharomyces cerevisiae (strain ATCC 204508 / S288c) (Baker's yeast).
   2996..3682    +  CDS            ATG38: ATG38_YEAST - Experimental evidence at protein level: Swiss-Prot protein existence level 1. Autophagy-related protein required for cytoplasm to vacuole transport (Cvt) and autophagy as a part of the autophagy-specific VPS34 PI3-kinase complex I. This complex is essential to recruit the ATG8- phosphatidylinositol conjugate and the ATG12-ATG5 conjugate to the pre- autophagosomal structure. ATG38 is required for the integrity of the active PI3-kinase complex I by maintaining an association between VPS15-VPS34 and ATG1P-VPS30 subcomplexes. From Saccharomyces cerevisiae (strain ATCC 204508 / S288c)
   3689..4405    +  CDS            EGFP: EGFP is a basic (constitutively fluorescent) green fluorescent protein published in 1996, derived from Aequorea victoria. It is reported to be a rapidly-maturing weak dimer with moderate acid sensitivity.
   4430..5149    +  CDS            EGFP: the original enhanced GFP (Yang et al., 1996) mammalian codon-optimized
   5156..5343    +  terminator     ADH1 terminator: S. cerevisiae ADH1; transcription terminator for the S. cerevisiae alcohol dehydrogenase 1 (ADH1) gene
   5345..5369    -  misc_feature   MCS (fragment): pBluescript multiple cloning site
   5382..5400    -  promoter       T3 promoter: promoter for bacteriophage T3 RNA polymerase
   5445..5461    -  protein_bind   lac operator: The lac repressor binds to the lac operator to inhibit transcription in E. coli. This inhibition can be relieved by adding lactose or isopropyl-β-D-thiogalactopyranoside (IPTG). lac repressor encoded by lacI
   5469..5499    -  promoter       lac promoter: promoter for the E. coli lac operon
   5514..5535    -  protein_bind   CAP binding site: CAP binding activates transcription in the presence of cAMP. E. coli catabolite activator protein
   5548..5640    -  CDS            lacI (fragment): lac repressor; lacI; The lac repressor binds to the lac operator to inhibit transcription in E. coli. This inhibition can be relieved by adding lactose or isopropyl-β-D-thiogalactopyranoside (IPTG).
   5823..6411    -  rep_origin     ori: high-copy-number ColE1/pMB1/pBR322/pUC origin of replication
   6582..7442    -  CDS            AmpR: β-lactamase; bla; confers resistance to ampicillin, carbenicillin, and related antibiotics
   7443..7547    -  promoter       AmpR promoter: bla
   7584..8087    +  misc_feature   CEN/ARS: S. cerevisiae CEN6 centromere fused to an autonomously replicating sequence
   8155..35      +  CDS            rop (fragment) (across the origin): Rop protein, which maintains plasmids at low copy number; rop
>Addgene plasmid #242487 | pYO843 | addgene full sequence | sequence record 485594 | Addgene NGS Result
TCGCGCGTTTCGGTGATGACGGTGAAAACCTCTGACACATGCAGCTCCCGGAGACGGTCACAGCTTGTCT
GTAAGCGGATGCCGGGAGCAGACAAGCCCGTCAGGGCGCGTCAGCGGGTGTTGGCGGGTGTCGGGGCTGG
CTTAACTATGCGGCATCAGAGCAGATTGTACTGAGAGTGCACCATACCACCTTTTCAATTCATCATTTTT
TTTTTATTCTTTTTTTTGATTTCGGTTTCCTTGAAATTTTTTTGATTCGGTAATCTCCGAACAGAAGGAA
GAACGAAGGAAGGAGCACAGACTTAGATTGGTATATATACGCATATGTAGTGTTGAAGAAACATGAAATT
GCCCAGTATTCTTAACCCAACTGCACAGAACAAAAACCTGCAGGAAACGAAGATAAATCATGTCGAAAGC
TACATATAAGGAACGTGCTGCTACTCATCCTAGTCCTGTTGCTGCCAAGCTATTTAATATCATGCACGAA
AAGCAAACAAACTTGTGTGCTTCATTGGATGTTCGTACCACCAAGGAATTACTGGAGTTAGTTGAAGCAT
TAGGTCCCAAAATTTGTTTACTAAAAACACATGTGGATATCTTGACTGATTTTTCCATGGAGGGCACAGT
TAAGCCGCTAAAGGCATTATCCGCCAAGTACAATTTTTTACTCTTCGAAGACAGAAAATTTGCTGACATT
GGTAATACAGTCAAATTGCAGTACTCTGCGGGTGTATACAGAATAGCAGAATGGGCAGACATTACGAATG
CACACGGTGTGGTGGGCCCAGGTATTGTTAGCGGTTTGAAGCAGGCGGCAGAAGAAGTAACAAAGGAACC
TAGAGGCCTTTTGATGTTAGCAGAATTGTCATGCAAGGGCTCCCTATCTACTGGAGAATATACTAAGGGT
ACTGTTGACATTGCGAAGAGCGACAAAGATTTTGTTATCGGCTTTATTGCTCAAAGAGACATGGGTGGAA
GAGATGAAGGTTACGATTGGTTGATTATGACACCCGGTGTGGGTTTAGATGACAAGGGAGACGCATTGGG
TCAACAGTATAGAACCGTGGATGATGTGGTCTCTACAGGATCTGACATTATTATTGTTGGAAGAGGACTA
TTTGCAAAGGGAAGGGATGCTAAGGTAGAGGGTGAACGTTACAGAAAAGCAGGCTGGGAAGCATATTTGA
GAAGATGCGGCCAGCAAAACTAAAAAACTGTATTATAAGTAAATGCATGTATACTAAACTCACAAATTAG
AGCTTCAATTTAATTATATCAGTTATTACCCTATGCGGTGTGAAATACCGCACAGATGCGTAAGGAGAAA
ATACCGCATCAGGAAATTGTAAGCGTTAATATTTTGTTAAAATTCGCGTTAAATTTTTGTTAAATCAGCT
CATTTTTTAACCAATAGGCCGAAATCGGCAAAATCCCTTATAAATCAAAAGAATAGACCGAGATAGGGT
[37 nt withheld, positions 1470-1506]
AAAGAACGTGGACTCCAACGTCAAAGG
[49 nt withheld, positions 1534-1582]
T
[91 nt withheld, positions 1584-1674]
G
[124 nt withheld, positions 1676-1799]
CCATTCGCCATTCAGGCTGCGCAACTGTTGGGAAGGGCGATCGGTGCGGGCCTCTTCGCTATTACGCCAG
CTGGCGAAAGGGGGATGTGCTGCAAGGCGATTAAGTTGGGTAACGCCAGGGTTTTCCCAGTCACGACGTT
GTAAAACGACGGCCAGTGAGCGCGCGTAATACGACTCACTATAGGGCGAATTGGGTACCATGTCCAGTAT
TTACTCTACCTTGATTCCTTCTCCTGAACTTCATTTCCTAAGCCCTAGTTTCACTCCATTTACATCAGAT
TATATTCACGATGATATAGCGCATAAAGGCCATTCCAGTTATGACGTCATGTTAGATTTATTAGACCCTT
CCAATTCTCTTGTCTCTACCGCGATGAACAATCCAACATATTTTAACGTTTATAATACAATCATTGGTAA
TGTAGAACCTCGTCAGATATCGCGTGCTATGACCAAATTACAACAACGCATCAAATTCCCCTCATGGTCC
TCTTCTGCGATGCACGTTAACATTGGAAGAAGATCGCCATACTTGCCTTTACAACCAAATGAAAACGAAG
TTAGCGGCATGATGTTAAGCAATATGTCTACCGTGGTGAACGTCTTTGAGAATGCGTGCAATACTTTTGA
CAAAGTATTTGCCAAGGGCGCATTTTTAAATAATTATAATGTAGGCGACTTGTTCCAATCAATGCAGAAC
GTTCAAGATGAATTCGCCGAGTCAAGAGAAGTAGTACAAAGCCTGATGGAGGATTATGTAGCTGCAGAAC
AAGATTCGTACTTGGACGATGTACTTGTTGATGATGAAAATATGGTTGGCGAGTTGGAAGAGGACCTGGA
TGCCGACGGTGATCATAAATTAGTATAATGATGCCTTCCTTGTTCAGGAATTTTACCACCGCCCAATAGT
TTTATTATAGTACTCTCAATATATCTATACCAACAACCGCTTCAAATGTATTATCTCCCTTTATAAATTC
TGCACTGTATTGTAATATGTATAAAGCTCTGTACCACTTTTTCATCATTGCATACATCGATAGCGCCTCT
TCAACTTTAGAATTTCCTAAAGGGTAGAAAAACCAGATGATTCAACTCAGCGTAATGGAACGCTCTGTTT
GAAATAAAAAACATCTGTATCGCTGCACGGATTAGTTCGATAATTCAACGACAGTTATACTAATCTTGGT
GATGGAATGAGTACTTTAGCGGAAGTAAGTTTTTGAATTATGCCCCCACTTTTTTTTTTGTTCATGGTGA
CTAACATGAATTAGGTTTATACTATTATTGAGGACGCCGAACAGGAATGTCGAAAAGGAGATTTTACAAA
TGCAAAAGCGAAGTATCAAGAAGCCATTGAAGTTTTAGGTCCGCAGAACGAGAATTTGTCTCAAAATAAA
TTAAGTTCTGACGTTACGCAAGCCATTGACCTATTAAAACAGGACATTACAGCCAAAATCCAAGAATTGG
AACTTTTGATTGAAAAGCAGTCATCAGAAGAAAATAATATTGGAATGGTCAACAACAATATGCTTATTGG
CTCTGTTATTTTAAACAACAAATCTCCGATAAATGGAATAAGCAATGCTAGGAATTGGGATAACCCAGCA
TATCAGGACACTTTAAGTCCCATAAACGATCCACTTCTTATGTCAATTTTAAACCGCTTACAATTTAATT
TGAATAATGATATTCAATTGAAAACAGAAGGAGGAAAAAATTCCAAAAACTCGGAAATGAAGATTAACTT
AAGACTGGAACAATTCAAAAAGGAGTTGGTATTATATGAGCAGAAAAAATTTAAAGAATATGGTATGAAA
ATTGACGAAATTACGAAAGAAAATAAAAAATTGGCTAATGAAATTGGGCGATTAAGAGAACGCGTCGAGA
TGGTGAGCAAGGGCGAGGAGCTGTTCACCGGGGTGGTGCCCATCCTGGTCGAGCTGGACGGCGACGTAAA
CGGCCACAAGTTCAGCGTGTCCGGCGAGGGCGAGGGCGATGCCACCTACGGCAAGCTGACCCTGAAGTTC
ATCTGCACCACCGGCAAGCTGCCCGTGCCCTGGCCCACCCTCGTGACCACCCTGACCTACGGCGTGCAGT
GCTTCAGCCGCTACCCCGACCACATGAAGCAGCACGACTTCTTCAAGTCCGCCATGCCCGAAGGCTACGT
CCAGGAGCGCACCATCTTCTTCAAGGACGACGGCAACTACAAGACCCGCGCCGAGGTGAAGTTCGAGGGC
GACACCCTGGTGAACCGCATCGAGCTGAAGGGCATCGACTTCAAGGAGGACGGCAACATCCTGGGGCACA
AGCTGGAGTACAACTACAACAGCCACAACGTCTATATCATGGCCGACAAGCAGAAGAACGGCATCAAGGT
GAACTTCAAGATCCGCCACAACATCGAGGACGGCAGCGTGCAGCTCGCCGACCACTACCAGCAGAACACC
CCCATCGGCGACGGCCCCGTGCTGCTGCCCGACAACCACTACCTGAGCACCCAGTCCGCCCTGAGCAAAG
ACCCCAACGAGAAGCGCGATCACATGGTCCTGCTGGAGTTCGTGACCGCCGCCGGGATCACTCTCGGCAT
GGACGAGCTGTACAAGGGATCCGGAGCAGGGGCGGGTGCTATGGTGAGCAAGGGCGAGGAGCTGTTCACC
GGGGTGGTGCCCATCCTGGTCGAGCTGGACGGCGACGTAAACGGCCACAAGTTCAGCGTGTCCGGCGAGG
GCGAGGGCGATGCCACCTACGGCAAGCTGACCCTGAAGTTCATCTGCACCACCGGCAAGCTGCCCGTGCC
CTGGCCCACCCTCGTGACCACCCTGACCTACGGCGTGCAGTGCTTCAGCCGCTACCCCGACCACATGAAG
CAGCACGACTTCTTCAAGTCCGCCATGCCCGAAGGCTACGTCCAGGAGCGCACCATCTTCTTCAAGGACG
ACGGCAACTACAAGACCCGCGCCGAGGTGAAGTTCGAGGGCGACACCCTGGTGAACCGCATCGAGCTGAA
GGGCATCGACTTCAAGGAGGACGGCAACATCCTGGGGCACAAGCTGGAGTACAACTACAACAGCCACAAC
GTCTATATCATGGCCGACAAGCAGAAGAACGGCATCAAGGTGAACTTCAAGATCCGCCACAACATCGAGG
ACGGCAGCGTGCAGCTCGCCGACCACTACCAGCAGAACACCCCCATCGGCGACGGCCCCGTGCTGCTGCC
CGACAACCACTACCTGAGCACCCAGTCCGCCCTGAGCAAAGACCCCAACGAGAAGCGCGATCACATGGTC
CTGCTGGAGTTCGTGACCGCCGCCGGGATCACTCTCGGCATGGACGAGCTGTACAAGTAAGAGCTCGCGA
ATTTCTTATGATTTATGATTTTTATTATTAAATAAGTTATAAAAAAAATAAGTGTATACAAATTTTAAAG
TGACTCTTAGGTTTTAAAACGAAAATTCTTATTCTTGAGTAACTCTTTCCTGTAGGTCAGGTTGCTTTCT
CAGGTATAGCATGAGGTCGCTCTTATTGACCACACCTCTACCGGCAGCGGCCGCCACCGCGGTGGAGCTC
CAGCTTTTGTTCCCTTTAGTGAGGGTTAATTGCGCGCTTGGCGTAATCATGGTCATAGCTGTTTCCTGTG
TGAAATTGTTATCCGCTCACAATTCCACACAACATACGAGCCGGAAGCATAAAGTGTAAAGCCTGGGGTG
CCTAATGAGTGAGCTAACTCACATTAATTGCGTTGCGCTCACTGCCCGCTTTCCAGTCGGGAAACCTGTC
GTGCCAGCTGCATTAATGAATCGGCCAACGCGCGGGGAGAGGCGGTTTGCGTATTGGGCGCTCTTCCGCT
TCCTCGCTCACTGACTCGCTGCGCTCGGTCGTTCGGCTGCGGCGAGCGGTATCAGCTCACTCAAAGGCGG
TAATACGGTTATCCACAGAATCAGGGGATAACGCAGGAAAGAACATGTGAGCAAAAGGCCAGCAAAAGGC
CAGGAACCGTAAAAAGGCCGCGTTGCTGGCGTTTTTCCATAGGCTCCGCCCCCCTGACGAGCATCACAAA
AATCGACGCTCAAGTCAGAGGTGGCGAAACCCGACAGGACTATAAAGATACCAGGCGTTTCCCCCTGGAA
GCTCCCTCGTGCGCTCTCCTGTTCCGACCCTGCCGCTTACCGGATACCTGTCCGCCTTTCTCCCTTCGGG
AAGCGTGGCGCTTTCTCATAGCTCACGCTGTAGGTATCTCAGTTCGGTGTAGGTCGTTCGCTCCAAGCTG
GGCTGTGTGCACGAACCCCCCGTTCAGCCCGACCGCTGCGCCTTATCCGGTAACTATCGTCTTGAGTCCA
ACCCGGTAAGACACGACTTATCGCCACTGGCAGCAGCCACTGGTAACAGGATTAGCAGAGCGAGGTATGT
AGGCGGTGCTACAGAGTTCTTGAAGTGGTGGCCTAACTACGGCTACACTAGAAGAACAGTATTTGGTATC
TGCGCTCTGCTGAAGCCAGTTACCTTCGGAAAAAGAGTTGGTAGCTCTTGATCCGGCAAACAAACCACCG
CTGGTAGCGGTGGTTTTTTTGTTTGCAAGCAGCAGATTACGCGCAGAAAAAAAGGATCTCAAGAAGATCC
TTTGATCTTTTCTACGGGGTCTGACGCTCAGTGGAACGAAAACTCACGTTAAGGGATTTTGGTCATGAGA
TTATCAAAAAGGATCTTCACCTAGATCCTTTTAAATTAAAAATGAAGTTTTAAATCAATCTAAAGTATAT
ATGAGTAAACTTGGTCTGACAGTTACCAATGCTTAATCAGTGAGGCACCTATCTCAGCGATCTGTCTATT
TCGTTCATCCATAGTTGCCTGACTCCCCGTCGTGTAGATAACTACGATACGGGAGGGCTTACCATCTGGC
CCCAGTGCTGCAATGATACCGCGAGACCCACGCTCACCGGCTCCAGATTTATCAGCAATAAACCAGCCAG
CCGGAAGGGCCGAGCGCAGAAGTGGTCCTGCAACTTTATCCGCCTCCATCCAGTCTATTAATTGTTGCCG
GGAAGCTAGAGTAAGTAGTTCGCCAGTTAATAGTTTGCGCAACGTTGTTGCCATTGCTACAGGCATCGTG
GTGTCACGCTCGTCGTTTGGTATGGCTTCATTCAGCTCCGGTTCCCAACGATCAAGGCGAGTTACATGAT
CCCCCATGTTGTGCAAAAAAGCGGTTAGCTCCTTCGGTCCTCCGATCGTTGTCAGAAGTAAGTTGGCCGC
AGTGTTATCACTCATGGTTATGGCAGCACTGCATAATTCTCTTACTGTCATGCCATCCGTAAGATGCTTT
TCTGTGACTGGTGAGTACTCAACCAAGTCATTCTGAGAATAGTGTATGCGGCGACCGAGTTGCTCTTGCC
CGGCGTCAATACGGGATAATACCGCGCCACATAGCAGAACTTTAAAAGTGCTCATCATTGGAAAACGTTC
TTCGGGGCGAAAACTCTCAAGGATCTTACCGCTGTTGAGATCCAGTTCGATGTAACCCACTCGTGCACCC
AACTGATCTTCAGCATCTTTTACTTTCACCAGCGTTTCTGGGTGAGCAAAAACAGGAAGGCAAAATGCCG
CAAAAAAGGGAATAAGGGCGACACGGAAATGTTGAATACTCATACTCTTCCTTTTTCAATATTATTGAAG
CATTTATCAGGGTTATTGTCTCATGAGCGGATACATATTTGAATGTATTTAGAAAAATAAACAAATAGGG
GTTCCGCGCACATTTCCCCGAAAAGTGCCACCTGGGTCCTTTTCATCACGTGCTATAAAAATAATTATAA
TTTAAATTTTTTAATATAAATATATAAATTAAAAATAGAAAGTAAAAAAAGAAATTAAAGAAAAAATAGT
TTTTGTTTTCCGAAGATGTAAAAGACTCTAGGGGGATCGCCAACAAATACTACCTTTTATCTTGCTCTTC
CTGCTCTCAGGTATTAATGCCGAATTGTTTCATCTTGTCTGTGTAGAAGACCACACACGAAAATCCTGTG
ATTTTACATTTTACTTATCGTTAATCGAATGTATATCTATTTAATCTGCTTTTCTTGTCTAATAAATATA
TATGTAAAGTACGCTTTTTGTTGAAATTTTTTAAACCTTTGTTTATTTTTTTTTCTTCATTCCGTAACTC
TTCTACCTTCTTTATTTACTTTCTAAAATCCAAATACAAAACATAAAAATAAATAAACACAGAGTAAATT
CCCAAATTATTCCATCATTAAAAGATACGAGGCGCGTGTAAGTTACAGGCAAGCGATCCGTCTAAGAAAC
CATTATTATCATGACATTAACCTATAAAAATAGGCGTATCACGAGGCCCTTTCGTC
